>Addgene plasmid #60850 | FUW-tetO-loxP-hKLF2 | addgene partial sequence | sequence record 98761 | LNCX 5'-AGCTCGTTTAGTGAACCGTCAGATC-3'
TTTGACCTCCATAGAAGACACCGGGACCGATCCAGCCTCCGCGGCCCCGAATTAATTCGGCACCAGGCCC
GCCCGCGCCCCGACCAGCCCGGCCTCGGGCAGCCACTCACCGGTGTCCCCGTCCGCGTCCTTCCTCCCCG
GGTCCCGGCCATGGCGCTGAGTGAACCCATCCTGCCGTCCTTCTCCACTTTCGCCAGCCCGTGCCGCGAG
CGCGGCCTGCAGGAGCGCTGGCCGCGCGCCGAACCCGAGTCCGGCGGCACCGACGACGACCTCAACAGCG
TGCTGGACTTCATCCTGTCCATGGGGCTGGATGGCCTGGGCGCCGAGGCCGCCCCGGAGCCGCCGCCG
