[The description below was written by a language model from this plasmid's Addgene catalogue record.]
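Description:
FUW-tetO-loxP-hKLF2 is a lentiviral transfer plasmid for doxycycline-inducible expression of human KLF2 (also known as LKLF), a Krüppel-like zinc-finger transcription factor. It is built on the FUW-tetO-loxP backbone and carries an insert recorded as about 1.7 kb. In bacteria it is selected with ampicillin. The copy number is listed as unknown, and no feature table is provided, so the bacterial origin and the exact arrangement of viral elements cannot be confirmed from the record.

As the name indicates, KLF2 is under the control of a tetracycline operator (tetO)-based promoter. Such promoters are essentially silent on their own and are activated when a reverse tetracycline transactivator (rtTA) binds in the presence of doxycycline. The record does not indicate that the plasmid encodes a transactivator, so one would normally be supplied from a separate construct or by the target cell line. The "loxP" in the backbone name points to a Cre recombinase recognition site, which in vectors of this type generally allows the integrated provirus to be excised after use, although its position is not stated here. The use of a WPRE-directed reverse sequencing primer suggests that a woodchuck hepatitis virus post-transcriptional regulatory element, which enhances transcript expression, lies downstream of the insert.

The associated publication concerns culture conditions for inducing and maintaining naive human pluripotency. This is consistent with using the vector to deliver a stably integrated, switchable KLF2 transgene into human pluripotent stem cells, so that its contribution to the naive state can be turned on and off with doxycycline.
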