Addgene plasmid #60850: FUW-tetO-loxP-hKLF2
Purpose: Lentiviral DOX-inducible expression vector for human KLF2
Depositing lab: Rudolf Jaenisch. Depositing organization: Whitehead Institute for Biomedical Research. Publication: Systematic identification of culture conditions for induction and maintenance of naive human pluripotency. Theunissen TW, Powell BE, Wang H, Mitalipova M, Faddah DA, Reddy J, Fan ZP, Maetzel D, Ganz K, Shi L, Lungjangwa T, Imsoonthornruksa S, Stelzer Y, Rangarajan S, D'Alessio A, Zhang J, Gao Q, Dawlaty MM, Young RA, Gray NS, Jaenisch R. Cell Stem Cell. 2014 Oct 2;15(4):471-87. doi: 10.1016/j.stem.2014.07.002. Epub 2014 Jul 24. PubMed 25090446.
Backbone
  Vector backbone: FUW-tetO-loxP
  Vector type: Lentiviral
Growth in bacteria
  Bacterial resistance: Ampicillin, 100 μg/mL
  Growth temperature: 37°C
  Growth strain: Stbl3
  Copy number: Unknown
Gene/Insert
  Gene/Insert name: KLF2
  Species: H. sapiens (human)
  Insert size (bp): 1711
  Entrez Gene: KLF2 (a.k.a. LKLF)
  Cloning method: Unknown
  Sequencing primers: 5′ LNCX; 3′ WPRE-R
Terms and licenses: Academic/Nonprofit Terms; Industry Terms: Not Available to Industry
How to cite: FUW-tetO-loxP-hKLF2 was a gift from Rudolf Jaenisch (Addgene plasmid # 60850 ; http://n2t.net/addgene:60850 ; RRID:Addgene_60850)
